>Addgene plasmid #115420 | YIplac204-pOst1-ESCargo | depositor full sequence | sequence record 217504 | YIplac204-pOst1-ESCargo sequence 5183 bps
TCTTCCGCTTCCTCGCTCACTGACTCGCTGCGCTCGGTCGTTCGGCTGCGGCGAGCGGTATCAGCTCACT
CAAAGGCGGTAATACGGTTATCCACAGAATCAGGGGATAACGCAGGAAAGAACATGTGAGCAAAAGGCCA
GCAAAAGGCCAGGAACCGTAAAAAGGCCGCGTTGCTGGCGTTTTTCCATAGGCTCCGCCCCCCTGACGAG
CATCACAAAAATCGACGCTCAAGTCAGAGGTGGCGAAACCCGACAGGACTATAAAGATACCAGGCGTTTC
CCCCTGGAAGCTCCCTCGTGCGCTCTCCTGTTCCGACCCTGCCGCTTACCGGATACCTGTCCGCCTTTCT
CCCTTCGGGAAGCGTGGCGCTTTCTCATAGCTCACGCTGTAGGTATCTCAGTTCGGTGTAGGTCGTTCGC
TCCAAGCTGGGCTGTGTGCACGAACCCCCCGTTCAGCCCGACCGCTGCGCCTTATCCGGTAACTATCGTC
TTGAGTCCAACCCGGTAAGACACGACTTATCGCCACTGGCAGCAGCCACTGGTAACAGGATTAGCAGAGC
GAGGTATGTAGGCGGTGCTACAGAGTTCTTGAAGTGGTGGCCTAACTACGGCTACACTAGAAGGACAGTA
TTTGGTATCTGCGCTCTGCTGAAGCCAGTTACCTTCGGAAAAAGAGTTGGTAGCTCTTGATCCGGCAAAC
AAACCACCGCTGGTAGCGGTGGTTTTTTTGTTTGCAAGCAGCAGATTACGCGCAGAAAAAAAGGATCTCA
AGAAGATCCTTTGATCTTTTCTACGGGGTCTGACGCTCAGTGGAACGAAAACTCACGTTAAGGGATTTTG
GTCATGAGATTATCAAAAAGGATCTTCACCTAGATCCTTTTAAATTAAAAATGAAGTTTTAAATCAATCT
AAAGTATATATGAGTAAACTTGGTCTGACAGTTACCAATGCTTAATCAGTGAGGCACCTATCTCAGCGAT
CTGTCTATTTCGTTCATCCATAGTTGCCTGACTCCCCGTCGTGTAGATAACTACGATACGGGAGGGCTTA
CCATCTGGCCCCAGTGCTGCAATGATACCGCGAGACCCACGCTCACCGGCTCCAGATTTATCAGCAATAA
ACCAGCCAGCCGGAAGGGCCGAGCGCAGAAGTGGTCCTGCAACTTTATCCGCCTCCATCCAGTCTATTAA
TTGTTGCCGGGAAGCTAGAGTAAGTAGTTCGCCAGTTAATAGTTTGCGCAACGTTGTTGCCATTGCTACA
GGCATCGTGGTGTCACGCTCGTCGTTTGGTATGGCTTCATTCAGCTCCGGTTCCCAACGATCAAGGCGAG
TTACATGATCCCCCATGTTGTGCAAAAAAGCGGTTAGCTCCTTCGGTCCTCCGATCGTTGTCAGAAGTAA
GTTGGCCGCAGTGTTATCACTCATGGTTATGGCAGCACTGCATAATTCTCTTACTGTCATGCCATCCGTA
AGATGCTTTTCTGTGACTGGTGAGTACTCAACCAAGTCATTCTGAGAATAGTGTATGCGGCGACCGAGTT
GCTCTTGCCCGGCGTCAATACGGGATAATACCGCGCCACATAGCAGAACTTTAAAAGTGCTCATCATTGG
AAAACGTTCTTCGGGGCGAAAACTCTCAAGGATCTTACCGCTGTTGAGATCCAGTTCGATGTAACCCACT
CGTGCACCCAACTGATCTTCAGCATCTTTTACTTTCACCAGCGTTTCTGGGTGAGCAAAAACAGGAAGGC
AAAATGCCGCAAAAAAGGGAATAAGGGCGACACGGAAATGTTGAATACTCATACTCTTCCTTTTTCAATA
TTATTGAAGCATTTATCAGGGTTATTGTCTCATGAGCGGATACATATTTGAATGTATTTAGAAAAATAAA
CAAATAGGGGTTCCGCGCACATTTCCCCGAAAAGTGCCACCTGACGTCTAAGAAACCATTATTATCATGA
CATTAACCTATAAAAATAGGCGTATCACGAGGCCAATTCGGTCGAAAAAAGAAAAGGAGAGGGCCAAGAG
GGAGGGCATTGGTGACTATTGAGCACGTGAGTATACGTGATTAAGCACACAAAGGCAGCTTGGAGTATGT
CTGTTATTAATTTCACAGGTAGTTCTGGTCCATTGGTGAAAGTTTGCGGCTTGCAGAGCACAGAGGCCGC
AGAATGTGCACTAGATTCCGATGCTGACTTGCTGGGTATTATATGTGTGCCCAATAGAAAGAGAACAATT
GACCCGGTTATTGCAAGGAAAATTTCAAGTCTTGTAAAAGCATATAAAAATAGTTCAGGCACTCCGAAAT
ACTTGGTTGGCGTGTTTCGTAATCAACCTAAGGAGGATGTTTTGGCTCTGGTCAATGATTACGGCATTGA
TATCGTCCAACTGCATGGAGATGAGTCGTGGCAAGAATACCAAGAGTTCCTCGGTTTGCCAGTTATTAAA
AGACTCGTATTTCCAAAAGACTGCAACATACTACTCAGTGCAGCTTCACAGAAACCTCATTCGTTTATTC
CCTTGTTTGATTCAGAAGCAGGTGGGACAGGTGAACTTTTGGATTGGAACTCGATTTCTGACTGGGTTGG
AAGGCAAGAGAGCCCCGAGAGCTTACATTTTATGTTAGCTGGTGGACTGACGCCAGAAAATGTTGGTGAT
GCGCTTAGATTAAATGGCGTTATTGGTGTTGATGTAAGCGGAGGTGTGGAGACAAATGGTGTAAAAGACT
CTAACAAAATAGCAAATTTCGTCAAAAATGCTAAGAAATAGGTTATTACTGAGTAGTATTTATTTAAGTA
TTGTTTGTGCACTTGCCTGCAAGCCTTTTGAAAAGCAAGCATAAAAGATCGCCCTTTCGTCTCGCGCGTT
TCGGTGATGACGGTGAAAACCTCTGACACATGCAGCTCCCGGAGACGGTCACAGCTTGTCTGTAAGCGGA
TGCCGGGAGCAGACAAGCCCGTCAGGGCGCGTCAGCGGGTGTTGGCGGGTGTCGGGGCTGGCTTAACTAT
GCGGCATCAGAGCAGATTGTACTGAGAGTGCACCATATGCGGTGTGAAATACCGCACAGATGCGTAAGGA
GAAAATACCGCATCAGGCGGACCTTAATACATTCAGACACTTCTGCGGTATCACCCTACTTATTCCCTTC
GAGATTATATCTAGGAACCCATCAGGTTGGTGGAAGATTACCCGTTCTAAGACTTTTCAGCTTCCTCTAT
TGATGTTACACCTGGACACCCCTTTTCTGGCATCCAGTTTTTAATCTTCAGTGGCATGTGAGATTCTCCG
AAATTAATTAAAGCAATCACACAATTCTCTCGGATACCACCTCGGTTGAAACTGACAGGTGGTTTGTTAC
GCATGCTAATGCAAAGGAGCCTATATACCTTTGGCTCGGCTGCTGTAACAGGGAATATAAAGGGCAGCAT
AATTTAGGAGTTTAGTGAACTTGCAACATTTACTATTTTCCCTTCTTACGTAAATATTTTTCTTTTTAAT
TCTAAATCAATCTTTTTCAATTTTTTGTTTGTATTCTTTTCTTGCTTAAATCTATAACTACAAAAAACAC
ATACATAAACTAAAAGAATTCAAAAATGAGGCAGGTTTGGTTCTCTTGGATTGTGGGATTGTTCCTATGT
TTTTTCAACGTGTCTTCTGCTGCGCCGGTGAACACCACCGATAGCACTGAGAACGTCATCAAGCCCTTCA
TGCGCTTCAAGGTGCACATGGAGGGCTCAGTAAATGGTCATGAGTTCGAGATCGAGGGCGAGGGCGAGGG
CAAGCCCTACGAGGGCACCCAGACCGCCAAGCTGCAGGTGACCAAGGGCGGCCCCCTGCCCTTCGCCTGG
GACATCCTGTCCCCCCAGTTCCAGTACGGCTCCAAGGTGTACGTGAAGCACCCCGCCGACATCCCCGACT
ACAAGAAGCTGTCCTTCCCCGAGGGCTTCAAGTGGGAGCGCGTGATGAACTTCGAGGACGGCGGCGTGGT
GACCGTGACCCAGGACTCCTCCCTGCAGGACGGCACCTTCATCTACCACGTGAAGTTCATCGGCGTGAAC
TTCCCCTCCGACGGCCCCGTAATGCAGAAGAAGACTCTGGGCTGGGAGCCCTCCACCGAGCGCCTGTACC
CCCGCGACGGCGTGCTGAAGGGCGAGATCCACAAGGCGCTGAAGCTGAAGGGCGGCGGCCACTACCTGGT
GGAGTTCAAGTCAATCTACATGGCCAAGAAGCCCGTGAAGCTGCCCGGCTACTACTACGTGGACTCCAAG
CTGGACATCACCTCCCACAACGAGGACTACACCGTGGTGGAGCAGTACGAGCGCGCCGAGGCCCGCCACC
ACCTGTTCCAGGGATCCTCTAGAGGAGTGCAGGTGGAAACCATCTCCCCAGGAGACGGGCGCACCTTCCC
CAAGCGCGGCCAGACCGTTGTGGTGCACTACACCGGGATGCTTGAAGATGGAAAGAAACTAGATTCCTCC
CGGGACAGAAACAAGCCCTTTAAGTTTATGCTAGGCAAGCAGGAGGTGATCCGAGGCTGGGAAGAAGGGG
TTGCCCAGATGAGTGTGGGTCAGAGAGCCAAACTGACTATATCTCCAGATTATGCCTATGGTGCCACTGG
GCACCCAGGCGTTATCCCACCACATGCCACTCTCGTCTTCGATGTGGAGCTTCTAAAACTGGAATAAACT
AGAGTCATCATGTAATTAGTTATGTCACGCTTACATTCACGCCCTCCCCCCACATCCGCTCTAACCGAAA
AGGAAGGAGTTAGACAACCTGAAGTCTAGGTCCCTATTTATTTTTTTATAGTTATGTTAGTATTAAGAAC
GTTATTTATATTTCAAATTTTTCTTTTTTTTCTGTACAGACGCGTGTACGCATGTAACATTATACTGAAA
ACCTTGCTTGAGAAGGTTTTGGGACGCTCGAAGGCTTTAATTTGCAAGCTTGGCGTAATCATGGTCATAG
CTGTTTCCTGTGTGAAATTGTTATCCGCTCACAATTCCACACAACATACGAGCCGGAAGCATAAAGTGTA
AAGCCTGGGGTGCCTAATGAGTGAGCTAACTCACATTAATTGCGTTGCGCTCACTGCCCGCTTTCCAGTC
GGGAAACCTGTCGTGCCAGCTGCATTAATGAATCGGCCAACGCGCGGGGAGAGGCGGTTTGCGTATTGGG
CGC
Features (pLannotate 1.2.2; 14 found; start..end, strand, type, name):
    183..771     -  rep_origin     ori: high-copy-number ColE1/pMB1/pBR322/pUC origin of replication
    942..1802    -  CDS            AmpR: β-lactamase; bla; confers resistance to ampicillin, carbenicillin, and related antibiotics
   1803..1907    -  promoter       AmpR promoter: bla
   1995..2096    +  promoter       TRP1 promoter: S. cerevisiae TRP1
   2097..2768    +  CDS            TRP1: TRPF_YEAST - Experimental evidence at protein level: Swiss-Prot protein existence level 1. From Saccharomyces cerevisiae (strain ATCC 204508 / S288c) (Baker's yeast).
   2861..2896    +  CDS            rop (fragment): Rop protein, which maintains plasmids at low copy number; rop
   2998..3097    +  misc_feature   bom (fragment): basis of mobility region from pBR322
   3680..4351    +  CDS            DsRed-Express2: DsRed-Express2 is a basic (constitutively fluorescent) orange fluorescent protein published in 2008, derived from Discosoma sp.. It is reported to be a rapidly-maturing protein.
   4364..4684    +  CDS            DmrD: dimeric F36M mutant of FK506-binding protein FKBP12 dimerization can be reversed by ligand binding
   4698..4945    +  terminator     CYC1 terminator: S. cerevisiae CYC1; transcription terminator for CYC1
   4988..5004    -  protein_bind   lac operator: The lac repressor binds to the lac operator to inhibit transcription in E. coli. This inhibition can be relieved by adding lactose or isopropyl-β-D-thiogalactopyranoside (IPTG). lac repressor encoded by lacI
   5012..5042    -  promoter       lac promoter: promoter for the E. coli lac operon
   5057..5078    -  protein_bind   CAP binding site: CAP binding activates transcription in the presence of cAMP. E. coli catabolite activator protein
   5091..5183    -  CDS            lacI (fragment): lac repressor; lacI; The lac repressor binds to the lac operator to inhibit transcription in E. coli. This inhibition can be relieved by adding lactose or isopropyl-β-D-thiogalactopyranoside (IPTG).
