>Addgene plasmid #115420 | YIplac204-pOst1-ESCargo | addgene full sequence | sequence record 221987 | Addgene NGS Result
CCTTTCGTCTCGCGCGTTTCGGTGATGACGGTGAAAACCTCTGACACATGCAGCTCCCGGAGACGGTCAC
AGCTTGTCTGTAAGCGGATGCCGGGAGCAGACAAGCCCGTCAGGGCGCGTCAGCGGGTGTTGGCGGGTGT
CGGGGCTGGCTTAACTATGCGGCATCAGAGCAGATTGTACTGAGAGTGCACCATATGCGGTGTGAAATAC
CGCACAGATGCGTAAGGAGAAAATACCGCATCAGGCGGACCTTAATACATTCAGACACTTCTGCGGTATC
ACCCTACTTATTCCCTTCGAGATTATATCTAGGAACCCATCAGGTTGGTGGAAGATTACCCGTTCTAAGA
CTTTTCAGCTTCCTCTATTGATGTTACACCTGGACACCCCTTTTCTGGCATCCAGTTTTTAATCTTCAGT
GGCATGTGAGATTCTCCGAAATTAATTAAAGCAACCACACAATTCTCTCGGATACCACCTCGGTTGAAAC
TGACAGGTGGTTTGTTACGCATGCTAATGCAAAGGAGCCTATATACCTTTGGCTCGGCTGCTGTAACAGG
GAATATAAAGGGCAGCATAATTTAGGAGTTTAGTGAACTTGCAACATTTACTATTTTCCCTTCTTACGTA
AATATTTTTCTTTTTAATTCTAAATCAATCTTTTTCAATTTTTTGTTTGTATTCTTTTCTTGCTTAAATC
TATAACTACAAAAAACACATACATAAACTAAAAGAATTCAAAAATGAGGCAGGTTTGGTTCTCTTGGATT
GTGGGATTGTTCCTATGTTTTTTCAACGTGTCTTCTGCTGCGCCGGTGAACACCACCGATAGCACTGAGA
ACGTCATCAAGCCCTTCATGCGCTTCAAGGTGCACATGGAGGGCTCAGTAAATGGTCATGAGTTCGAGAT
CGAGGGCGAGGGCGAGGGCAAGCCCTACGAGGGCACCCAGACCGCCAAGCTGCAGGTGACCAAGGGCGGC
CCCCTGCCCTTCGCCTGGGACATCCTGTCCCCCCAGTTCCAGTACGGCTCCAAGGTGTACGTGAAGCACC
CCGCCGACATCCCCGACTACAAGAAGCTGTCCTTCCCCGAGGGCTTCAAGTGGGAGCGCGTGATGAACTT
CGAGGACGGCGGCGTGGTGACCGTGACCCAGGACTCCTCCCTGCAGGACGGCACCTTCATCTACCACGTG
AAGTTCATCGGCGTGAACTTCCCCTCCGACGGCCCCGTAATGCAGAAGAAGACTCTGGGCTGGGAGCCCT
CCACCGAGCGCCTGTACCCCCGCGACGGCGTGCTGAAGGGCGAGATCCACAAGGCGCTGAAGCTGAAGGG
CGGCGGCCACTACCTGGTGGAGTTCAAGTCAATCTACATGGCCAAGAAGCCCGTGAAGCTGCCCGGCTAC
TACTACGTGGACTCCAAGCTGGACATCACCTCCCACAACGAGGACTACACCGTGGTGGAGCAGTACGAGC
GCGCCGAGGCCCGCCACCACCTGTTCCAGGGATCCTCTAGAGGAGTGCAGGTGGAAACCATCTCCCCAGG
AGACGGGCGCACCTTCCCCAAGCGCGGCCAGACCGTTGTGGTGCACTACACCGGGATGCTTGAAGATGGA
AAGAAACTAGATTCCTCCCGGGACAGAAACAAGCCCTTTAAGTTTATGCTAGGCAAGCAGGAGGTGATCC
GAGGCTGGGAAGAAGGGGTTGCCCAGATGAGTGTGGGTCAGAGAGCCAAACTGACTATATCTCCAGATTA
TGCCTATGGTGCCACTGGGCACCCAGGCGTTATCCCACCACATGCCACTCTCGTCTTCGATGTGGAGCTT
CTAAAACTGGAATAAACTAGAGTCATCATGTAATTAGTTATGTCACGCTTACATTCACGCCCTCCCCCCA
CATCCGCTCTAACCGAAAAGGAAGGAGTTAGACAACCTGAAGTCTAGGTCCCTATTTATTTTTTTATAGT
TATGTTAGTATTAAGAACGTTATTTATATTTCAAATTTTTCTTTTTTTTCTGTACAGACGCGTGTACGCA
TGTAACATTATACTGAAAACCTTGCTTGAGAAGGTTTTGGGACGCTCGAAGGCTTTAATTTGCAAGCTTG
GCGTAATCATGGTCATAGCTGTTTCCTGTGTGAAATTGTTATCCGCTCACAATTCCACACAACATACGAG
CCGGAAGCATAAAGTGTAAAGCCTGGGGTGCCTAATGAGTGAGCTAACTCACATTAATTGCGTTGCGCTC
ACTGCCCGCTTTCCAGTCGGGAAACCTGTCGTGCCAGCTGCATTAATGAATCGGCCAACGCGCGGGGAGA
GGCGGTTTGCGTATTGGGCGCTCTTCCGCTTCCTCGCTCACTGACTCGCTGCGCTCGGTCGTTCGGCTGC
GGCGAGCGGTATCAGCTCACTCAAAGGCGGTAATACGGTTATCCACAGAATCAGGGGATAACGCAGGAAA
GAACATGTGAGCAAAAGGCCAGCAAAAGGCCAGGAACCGTAAAAAGGCCGCGTTGCTGGCGTTTTTCCAT
AGGCTCCGCCCCCCTGACGAGCATCACAAAAATCGACGCTCAAGTCAGAGGTGGCGAAACCCGACAGGAC
TATAAAGATACCAGGCGTTTCCCCCTGGAAGCTCCCTCGTGCGCTCTCCTGTTCCGACCCTGCCGCTTAC
CGGATACCTGTCCGCCTTTCTCCCTTCGGGAAGCGTGGCGCTTTCTCATAGCTCACGCTGTAGGTATCTC
AGTTCGGTGTAGGTCGTTCGCTCCAAGCTGGGCTGTGTGCACGAACCCCCCGTTCAGCCCGACCGCTGCG
CCTTATCCGGTAACTATCGTCTTGAGTCCAACCCGGTAAGACACGACTTATCGCCACTGGCAGCAGCCAC
TGGTAACAGGATTAGCAGAGCGAGGTATGTAGGCGGTGCTACAGAGTTCTTGAAGTGGTGGCCTAACTAC
GGCTACACTAGAAGAACAGTATTTGGTATCTGCGCTCTGCTGAAGCCAGTTACCTTCGGAAAAAGAGTTG
GTAGCTCTTGATCCGGCAAACAAACCACCGCTGGTAGCGGTGGTTTTTTTGTTTGCAAGCAGCAGATTAC
GCGCAGAAAAAAAGGATCTCAAGAAGATCCTTTGATCTTTTCTACGGGGTCTGACGCTCAGTGGAACGAA
AACTCACGTTAAGGGATTTTGGTCATGAGATTATCAAAAAGGATCTTCACCTAGATCCTTTTAAATTAAA
AATGAAGTTTTAAATCAATCTAAAGTATATATGAGTAAACTTGGTCTGACAGTTACCAATGCTTAATCAG
TGAGGCACCTATCTCAGCGATCTGTCTATTTCGTTCATCCATAGTTGCCTGACTCCCCGTCGTGTAGATA
ACTACGATACGGGAGGGCTTACCATCTGGCCCCAGTGCTGCAATGATACCGCGAGACCCACGCTCACCGG
CTCCAGATTTATCAGCAATAAACCAGCCAGCCGGAAGGGCCGAGCGCAGAAGTGGTCCTGCAACTTTATC
CGCCTCCATCCAGTCTATTAATTGTTGCCGGGAAGCTAGAGTAAGTAGTTCGCCAGTTAATAGTTTGCGC
AACGTTGTTGCCATTGCTACAGGCATCGTGGTGTCACGCTCGTCGTTTGGTATGGCTTCATTCAGCTCCG
GTTCCCAACGATCAAGGCGAGTTACATGATCCCCCATGTTGTGCAAAAAAGCGGTTAGCTCCTTCGGTCC
TCCGATCGTTGTCAGAAGTAAGTTGGCCGCAGTGTTATCACTCATGGTTATGGCAGCACTGCATAATTCT
CTTACTGTCATGCCATCCGTAAGATGCTTTTCTGTGACTGGTGAGTACTCAACCAAGTCATTCTGAGAAT
AGTGTATGCGGCGACCGAGTTGCTCTTGCCCGGCGTCAATACGGGATAATACCGCGCCACATAGCAGAAC
TTTAAAAGTGCTCATCATTGGAAAACGTTCTTCGGGGCGAAAACTCTCAAGGATCTTACCGCTGTTGAGA
TCCAGTTCGATGTAACCCACTCGTGCACCCAACTGATCTTCAGCATCTTTTACTTTCACCAGCGTTTCTG
GGTGAGCAAAAACAGGAAGGCAAAATGCCGCAAAAAAGGGAATAAGGGCGACACGGAAATGTTGAATACT
CATACTCTTCCTTTTTCAATATTATTGAAGCATTTATCAGGGTTATTGTCTCATGAGCGGATACATATTT
GAATGTATTTAGAAAAATAAACAAATAGGGGTTCCGCGCACATTTCCCCGAAAAGTGCCACCTGACGTCT
AAGAAACCATTATTATCATGACATTAACCTATAAAAATAGGCGTATCACGAGGCCAATTCGGTCGAAAAA
GAAAAGGAGAGGGCCAAGAGGGAGGGCATTGGTGACTATTGAGCACGTGAGTATACGTGATTAAGCACAC
AAAGGCAGCTTGGAGTATGTCTGTTATTAATTTCACAGGTAGTTCTGGTCCATTGGTGAAAGTTTGCGGC
TTGCAGAGCACAGAGGCCGCAGAATGTGCACTAGATTCCGATGCTGACTTGCTGGGTATTATATGTGTGC
CCAATAGAAAGAGAACAATTGACCCGGTTATTGCAAGGAAAATTTCAAGTCTTGTAAAAGCATATAAAAA
TAGTTCAGGCACTCCGAAATACTTGGTTGGCGTGTTTCGTAATCAACCTAAGGAGGATGTTTTGGCTCTG
GTCAATGATTACGGCATTGATATCGTCCAACTGCATGGAGATGAGTCGTGGCAAGAATACCAAGAGTTCC
TCGGTTTGCCAGTTATTAAAAGACTCGTATTTCCAAAAGACTGCAACATACTACTCAGTGCAGCTTCACA
GAAACCTCATTCGTTTATTCCCTTGTTTGATTCAGAAGCAGGTGGGACAGGTGAACTTTTGGATTGGAAC
TCGATTTCTGACTGGGTTGGAAGGCAAGAGAGCCCCGAGAGCTTACATTTTATGTTAGCTGGTGGACTGA
CGCCAGAAAATGTTGGTGATGCGCTTAGATTAAATGGCGTTATTGGTGTTGATGTAAGCGGAGGTGTGGA
GACAAATGGTGTAAAAGACTCTAACAAAATAGCAAATTTCGTCAAAAATGCTAAGAAATAGGTTATTACT
GAGTAGTATTTATTTAAGTATTGTTTGTGCACTTGCCTGCAAGCCTTTTGAAAAGCAAGCATAAAAGATC
GC
Features (pLannotate 1.2.2; 14 found; start..end, strand, type, name):
      9..44      +  CDS            rop (fragment): Rop protein, which maintains plasmids at low copy number; rop
    146..245     +  misc_feature   bom (fragment): basis of mobility region from pBR322
    828..1499    +  CDS            DsRed-Express2: DsRed-Express2 is a basic (constitutively fluorescent) orange fluorescent protein published in 2008, derived from Discosoma sp.. It is reported to be a rapidly-maturing protein.
   1512..1832    +  CDS            DmrD: dimeric F36M mutant of FK506-binding protein FKBP12 dimerization can be reversed by ligand binding
   1846..2093    +  terminator     CYC1 terminator: S. cerevisiae CYC1; transcription terminator for CYC1
   2136..2152    -  protein_bind   lac operator: The lac repressor binds to the lac operator to inhibit transcription in E. coli. This inhibition can be relieved by adding lactose or isopropyl-β-D-thiogalactopyranoside (IPTG). lac repressor encoded by lacI
   2160..2190    -  promoter       lac promoter: promoter for the E. coli lac operon
   2205..2226    -  protein_bind   CAP binding site: CAP binding activates transcription in the presence of cAMP. E. coli catabolite activator protein
   2239..2331    -  CDS            lacI (fragment): lac repressor; lacI; The lac repressor binds to the lac operator to inhibit transcription in E. coli. This inhibition can be relieved by adding lactose or isopropyl-β-D-thiogalactopyranoside (IPTG).
   2514..3102    -  rep_origin     ori: high-copy-number ColE1/pMB1/pBR322/pUC origin of replication
   3273..4133    -  CDS            AmpR: β-lactamase; bla; confers resistance to ampicillin, carbenicillin, and related antibiotics
   4134..4238    -  promoter       AmpR promoter: bla
   4326..4426    +  promoter       TRP1 promoter: S. cerevisiae TRP1
   4427..5098    +  CDS            TRP1: TRPF_YEAST - Experimental evidence at protein level: Swiss-Prot protein existence level 1. From Saccharomyces cerevisiae (strain ATCC 204508 / S288c) (Baker's yeast).
