[The description below was written by a language model from this plasmid's Addgene catalogue record and pLannotate feature annotations shown in this document.]
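Description:
YIplac204-pOst1-ESCargo is a yeast integrating expression plasmid of about 5.2 kb built on the YIplac204 backbone. It carries no yeast replication origin in the annotated features, consistent with a YIp-type vector that must integrate into the genome. The record states that it is expressed at the TRP1 locus, and the plasmid's TRP1 promoter and coding sequence provide both the auxotrophic selection and the homology for targeting. In E. coli it is propagated through a high-copy ColE1/pUC-type origin with ampicillin resistance (bla under its own promoter). Remnants of the cloning backbone are also annotated, including lac promoter/operator, CAP site, and fragments of lacI, rop and bom.

The payload, cloned between EcoRI and HindIII, is a fusion listed as pOst1-APVNTT-DsRed-Express2-FKBP(LV)(C22V), driven according to the catalogue by the TPI1 promoter and followed by the CYC1 terminator. The TPI1 promoter and the N-terminal pOst1-APVNTT segment are not picked up by the automated annotation but presumably occupy the unannotated region upstream of DsRed-Express2. By its name, pOst1 is most likely an Ost1-derived signal sequence directing the protein into the secretory pathway, though the record does not define it. DsRed-Express2 is a rapidly maturing red-orange fluorescent protein, and the FKBP module is annotated as a DmrD-like variant of FKBP12 whose self-association is reversed by ligand binding. Together these elements make a fluorescent cargo whose aggregation state, and hence its release into secretory traffic, can be controlled, matching the stated purpose of a regulatable secretory cargo for yeast. The two sequence records (depositor and sequencing result) show the same features in the same order and differ by one nucleotide in length.
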