Addgene plasmid #115420: YIplac204-pOst1-ESCargo
Purpose: Expresses a regulatable secretory cargo for yeast at the TRP1 locus
Depositing lab: Benjamin Glick. Depositing organization: University of Chicago. Publication: Maturation-driven transport and AP-1-dependent recycling of a secretory cargo in the Golgi. Casler JC, Papanikou E, Barrero JJ, Glick BS. J Cell Biol. 2019 May 6;218(5):1582-1601. doi: 10.1083/jcb.201807195. Epub 2019 Mar 11. PubMed 30858194.
Backbone
  Vector backbone: YIplac204
  Total vector size (bp): 5183
  Vector type: Yeast Expression
  Selectable markers: TRP1
Growth in bacteria
  Bacterial resistance: Ampicillin, 100 μg/mL
  Growth temperature: 37°C
  Growth strain: DH5alpha
  Copy number: Unknown
Gene/Insert
  Gene/Insert name: pOst1-APVNTT-DsRed-Express2-FKBP(LV)(C22V) (alt name: AT54)
  Insert size (bp): 1089
  Promoter: TPI1
  Cloning method: Restriction Enzyme; 5′ cloning site EcoRI (unknown if destroyed); 3′ cloning site HindIII (unknown if destroyed)
  Sequencing primers: 5′ CCTTTGGCTCGGCTGCTG; 3′ CATGCGTACACGCGTCTGTAC
Terms and licenses: Academic/Nonprofit Terms; Industry Terms: Not Available to Industry
How to cite: YIplac204-pOst1-ESCargo was a gift from Benjamin Glick (Addgene plasmid # 115420 ; http://n2t.net/addgene:115420 ; RRID:Addgene_115420)
